>Addgene plasmid #222682 | pLJM1-TSC22D2-Nterm-N-FLAG | addgene full sequence | sequence record 448373 | Addgene NGS Result
AAAAAAAATTAGTCAGCCATGGGGCGGAGAATGGGCGGAACTGGGCGGAGTTAGGGGCGGGATGGGCGGA
GTTAGGGGCGGGATAGCTAGAGCCAGACATGATAAGATACATTGATGAGTTTGGACAAACCACAACTAGA
ATGCAGTGAAAAAAATGCTTTATTTGTGAAATTTGTGATGCTATTGCTTTATTTGTAACCATTATAAGCT
GCAATAAACAAGTTCCTCTCACTCTCTGATATTCATTTCTTTGCAAGTTATAAATACTGAATAATAAGAT
GACATGAACTACTACTGCTAGAGATTTTCCACACTGACTAAAAGGGTCTGAGGGATCTCTAGTTACCAGA
GTCACACAACAGACGGGCACACACTACTTGAAGCACTCAAGGCAAGCTTTATTGAGGCTTAAGCAGTGGG
TTCCCTAGTTAGCCAGAGAGCTCCCAGGCTCAGATCTGGTCTAACCAGAGAGACCCAGTACAAGCAAAAA
GCAGATCTTGTCTTCGTTGGGAGTGAATTAGCCCTTCCAGTCCCCCCTTTTCTTTTAAAAAGTGGCTAAG
ATCTACAGCTGCCTTGTAAGTCATTGGTCTTAAAGGTACCGATGCATGGGGTCGTGCGCTCCTTTCGGTC
GGGCGCTGCGGGTCGTGGGGCGGGCGTCAGGCACCGGGCTTGCGGGTCATGCACCAGGTGCGCGGTCCTT
CGGGCACCTCGACGTCGGCGGTGACGGTGAAGCCGAGCCGCTCGTAGAAGGGGAGGTTGCGGGGCGCGGA
GGTCTCCAGGAAGGCGGGCACCCCGGCGCGCTCGGCCGCCTCCACTCCGGGGAGCACGACGGCGCTGCCC
AGACCCTTGCCCTGGTGGTCGGGCGAGACGCCGACGGTGGCCAGGAACCACGCGGGCTCCTTGGGCCGGT
GCGGCGCCAGGAGGCCTTCCATCTGTTGCTGCGCGGCCAGCCGGGAACCGCTCAACTCGGCCATGCGCGG
GCCGATCTCGGCGAACACCGCCCCCGCTTCGACGCTCTCCGGCGTGGTCCAGACCGCCACCGCGGCGCCG
TCGTCCGCGACCCACACCTTGCCGATGTCGAGCCCGACGCGCGTGAGGAAGAGTTCTTGCAGCTCGGTGA
CCCGCTCGATGTGGCGGTCCGGATCGACGGTGTGGCGCGTGGCGGGGTAGTCGGCGAACGCGGCGGCGAG
GGTGCGTACGGCCCTGGGGACGTCGTCGCGGGTGGCGAGGCGCACCGTGGGCTTGTACTCGGTCATGGTA
AGCTCCGGTGGATCCCCCTGGGGAGAGAGGTCGGTGATTCGGTCAACGAGGGAGCCGACTGCCGACGTGC
GCTCCGGAGGCTTGCAGAATGCGGAACACCGCGCGGGCAGGAACAGGGCCCACACTACCGCCCCACACCC
CGCCTCCCGCACCGCCCCTTCCCGGCCGCTGCTCTCGGCGCGCCCTGCTGAGCAGCCGCTATTGGCCACA
GCCCATCGCGGTCGGCGCGCTGCCATTGCTCCCTGGCGCTGTCCGTCTGCGAGGGTACTAGTGAGACGTG
CGGCTTCCGTTTGTCACGTCCGGCACGCCGCGAACCGCAAGGAACCTTCCCGACTTAGGGGCGGAGCAGG
AAGCGTCGCCGGGGGGCCCACAAGGGTAGCGGCGAAGATCCGGGTGACGCTGCGAACGGACGTGAAGAAT
GTGCGAGACCCAGGGTCGGCGCCGCTGCGTTTCCCGGAACCACGCCCAGAGCAGCCGCGTCCCTGCGCAA
ACCCAGGGCTGCCTTGGAAAAGGCGCAACCCCAACCCCCTCGAGCCGCGGCCAAAGTGGATCTCTGCTGT
CCCTGTAATAAACCCGAAAATTTTGAATTTTTGTAATTTGTTTTTGTAATTCTTTAGTTTGTATGTCTGT
TGCTATTATGTCTACTATTCTTTCCCCTGCACTGTACCCCCCAATCCCCCCTTTTCTTTTAAAATTGTGG
ATGAATACTGCCATTTGTCTCGAGGTCGAGAATTCTTACACAGCAGTCAAGGAGCTGTCAGTTCCCGACT
CGGGCCCGTGCGCCCCCTGCATGGAGGCCACTACTACCACCACCGACCCTCCGGTGGCGCCCAGGCCGCT
GTCCCGCTCCGCAGTCTGGTCAAAAGTACTGCTGTGTCTAATGCAATCCCCGGATCTAGTCAGGACGCTG
CTGTCTGAATCCCTCTCATAGTATTCCATACACGTCCATCGGCCGCGTCTATAGGGCTCTCCGCTCCCGT
GGTCCAGCTTGATCACGCGAAAACGGGAACTACATGTGGTGGGAGGCTGAGATGGGGCTGCAGTCACTGG
CCCGGCGGATGAGCCCGCGAGCTGGGGGCCGCCGGGTGCTCCGGGGGCGGGGGCCGAAGTGGCAGCCGCC
GCCAGGGTACTGGCGAGCGCCCCAGACACGCTCCGGGCCGAAACGACTCCTCCTCCGTTGGCGGGAGCAG
CAGCCGCCGCTGCCAGCTGCCCATCTAGGAGGAGGTTTGGGGAGACGGTCCCGGGAGTCTCCGCATCCCC
AACATTGTTAAGCGTCTCTTCGGAAGAGCTGCGCTCGCAGACCTCCTCAGGGCCATAATCCGTGGCCCGA
GAGACGTCGAAAATCTCGGAAGAGACGTCCTCTGTGCGTGACTCGTCCGGGTCGTCCAAGCTCTCGGTGT
CCTCGGTGATGCTAGTGGCCACCTGGGCCGTGGTGACACTGGTGATCTGGAAGCAGCTCTTCTTCTTGGC
CGGCATCTTGGACTTGTCATCGTCGTCCTTGTAGTCCATGCTAGCGGATCTGACGGTTCACTAAACCAGC
TCTGCTTATATAGACCTCCCACCGTACACGCCTACCGCCCATTTGCGTCAATGGGGCGGAGTTGTTACGA
CATTTTGGAAAGTCCCGTTGATTTTGGTGCCAAAACAAACTCCCATTGACGTCAATGGGGTGGAGACTTG
GAAATCCCCGTGAGTCAAACCGCTATCCACGCCCATTGATGTACTGCCAAAACCGCATCACCATGGTAAT
AGCGATGACTAATACGTAGATGTACTGCCAAGTAGGAAAGTCCCATAAGGTCATGTACTGGGCATAATGC
CAGGCGGGCCATTTACCGTCATTGACGTCAATAGGGGGCGTACTTGGCATATGATAGTCCATTTTAAAAC
ATAATTTTAAAACTGCAAACTACCCAAGAAATTATTACTTTCTACGTCACGTATTTTGTACTAATATCTT
TGTGTTTACAGTCAAATTAATTCCAATTATCTCTCTAACAGCCTTGTATCGTATATGCAAATATGAAGGA
ATCATGGGAAATAGGCCCTCGGTGAAGGGGGCGGCCGCTCGAGGCTAGTCTCGTGATCGATACCGTCGAG
ATCCGTTCACTAATCGAATGGATCTGTCTCTGTCTCTCTCTCCACCTTCTTCTTCTATTCCTTCGGGCCT
GTCGGGTCCCCTCGGGGTTGGGAGGTGGGTCTGAAACGATAATGGTGAATATCCCTGCCTAACTCTATTC
ACTATAGAAAGTACAGCAAAAACTATTCTTAAACCTACCAAGCCTCCTACTATCATTATGAATAATTTTA
TATACCACAGCCAATTTGTTATGTTAAACCAATTCCACAAACTTGCCCATTTATCTAATTCCAATAATTC
TTGTTCATTCTTTTCTTGCTGGTTTTGCGATTCTTCAATTAAGGAGTGTATTAAGCTTGTGTAATTGTTA
ATTTCTCTGTCCCACTCCATCCAGGTCGTGTGATTCCAAATCTGTTCCAGAGATTTATTACTCCAACTAG
CATTCCAAGGCACAGCAGTGGTGCAAATGAGTTTTCCAGAGCAACCCCAAATCCCCAGGAGCTGTTGATC
CTTTAGGTATCTTTCCACAGCCAGGATTCTTGCCTGGAGCTGCTTGATGCCCCAGACTGTGAGTTGCAAC
AGATGCTGTTGCGCCTCAATAGCCCTCAGCAAATTGTTCTGCTGCTGCACTATACCAGACAATAATTGTC
TGGCCTGTACCGTCAGCGTCATTGACGCTGCGCCCATAGTGCTTCCTGCTGCTCCCAAGAACCCAAGGAA
CAAAGCTCCTATTCCCACTGCTCTTTTTTCTCTCTGCACCACTCTTCTCTTTGCCTTGGTGGGTGCTACT
CCTAATGGTTCAATTTTTACTACTTTATATTTATATAATTCACTTCTCCAATTGTCCCTCATATCTCCTC
CTCCAGGTCTGAAGATCAGCGGCCGCTTGCTGTGCGGTGGTCTTACTTTTGTTTTGCTCTTCCTCTATCT
TGTCTAAAGCTTCCTTGGTGTCTTTTATCTCTATCCTTTGATGCACACAATAGAGGGTTGCTACTGTATT
ATATAATGATCTAAGTTCTTCTGATCCTGTCTGAAGGGATGGTTGTAGCTGTCCCAGTATTTGTCTACAG
CCTTCTGATGTTTCTAACAGGCCAGGATTAACTGCGAATCGTTCTAGCTCCCTGCTTGCCCATACTATAT
GTTTTAATTTATATTTTTTCTTTCCCCCTGGCCTTAACCGAATTTTTTCCCATCGCGATCTAATTCTCCC
CCGCTTAATACTGACGCTCTCGCACCCATCTCTCTCCTTCTAGCCTCCGCTAGTCAAAATTTTTGGCGTA
CTCACCAGTCGCCGCCCCTCGCCTCTTGCCGTGCGCGCTTCAGCAAGCCGAGTCCTGCGTCGAGAGAGCT
CCTCTGGTTTCCCTTTCGCTTTCAAGTCCCTGTTCGGGCGCCACTGCTAGAGATTTTCCACACTGACTAA
AAGGGTCTGAGGGATCTCTAGTTACCAGAGTCACACAACAGACGGGCACACACTACTTGAAGCACTCAAG
GCAAGCTTTATTGAGGCTTAAGCAGTGGGTTCCCTAGTTAGCCAGAGAGCTCCCAGGCTCAGATCTGGTC
TAACCAGAGAGACCCGTTTATGTATCGAGCTAGGCACTTAAATACAATATCTCTGCAATGCGGCAATTCA
GTGGTTCGTCCAATCCATGTCAGACCCGTCTGTTGCCTTCCTAATAAGGCACGATCGTACCACCTTACTT
CCACCAATCGGCATGCACGGTGCTTTTTCTCTCCTTGTAAGGCATGTTGCTAACTCATCGTTACCATGTT
GCAAGACTACAAGAGTATTGCATAAGACTACATTAAGCTTGCAGCTCCAGCTTTTGTTCCCTTTAGTGAG
GGTTAATTGCGCGCTTGGCGTAATCATGGTCATAGCTGTTTCCTGTGTGAAATTGTTATCCGCTCACAAT
TCCACACAACATACGAGCCGGAAGCATAAAGTGTAAAGCCTGGGGTGCCTAATGAGTGAGCTAACTCACA
TTAATTGCGTTGCGCTCACTGCCCGCTTTCCAGTCGGGAAACCTGTCGTGCCAGCTGCATTAATGAATCG
GCCAACGCGCGGGGAGAGGCGGTTTGCGTATTGGGCGCTCTTCCGCTTCCTCGCTCACTGACTCGCTGCG
CTCGGTCGTTCGGCTGCGGCGAGCGGTATCAGCTCACTCAAAGGCGGTAATACGGTTATCCACAGAATCA
GGGGATAACGCAGGAAAGAACATGTGAGCAAAAGGCCAGCAAAAGGCCAGGAACCGTAAAAAGGCCGCGT
TGCTGGCGTTTTTCCATAGGCTCCGCCCCCCTGACGAGCATCACAAAAATCGACGCTCAAGTCAGAGGTG
GCGAAACCCGACAGGACTATAAAGATACCAGGCGTTTCCCCCTGGAAGCTCCCTCGTGCGCTCTCCTGTT
CCGACCCTGCCGCTTACCGGATACCTGTCCGCCTTTCTCCCTTCGGGAAGCGTGGCGCTTTCTCATAGCT
CACGCTGTAGGTATCTCAGTTCGGTGTAGGTCGTTCGCTCCAAGCTGGGCTGTGTGCACGAACCCCCCGT
TCAGCCCGACCGCTGCGCCTTATCCGGTAACTATCGTCTTGAGTCCAACCCGGTAAGACACGACTTATCG
CCACTGGCAGCAGCCACTGGTAACAGGATTAGCAGAGCGAGGTATGTAGGCGGTGCTACAGAGTTCTTGA
AGTGGTGGCCTAACTACGGCTACACTAGAAGAACAGTATTTGGTATCTGCGCTCTGCTGAAGCCAGTTAC
CTTCGGAAAAAGAGTTGGTAGCTCTTGATCCGGCAAACAAACCACCGCTGGTAGCGGTGGTTTTTTTGTT
TGCAAGCAGCAGATTACGCGCAGAAAAAAAGGATCTCAAGAAGATCCTTTGATCTTTTCTACGGGGTCTG
ACGCTCAGTGGAACGAAAACTCACGTTAAGGGATTTTGGTCATGAGATTATCAAAAAGGATCTTCACCTA
GATCCTTTTAAATTAAAAATGAAGTTTTAAATCAATCTAAAGTATATATGAGTAAACTTGGTCTGACAGT
TACCAATGCTTAATCAGTGAGGCACCTATCTCAGCGATCTGTCTATTTCGTTCATCCATAGTTGCCTGAC
TCCCCGTCGTGTAGATAACTACGATACGGGAGGGCTTACCATCTGGCCCCAGTGCTGCAATGATACCGCG
AGACCCACGCTCACCGGCTCCAGATTTATCAGCAATAAACCAGCCAGCCGGAAGGGCCGAGCGCAGAAGT
GGTCCTGCAACTTTATCCGCCTCCATCCAGTCTATTAATTGTTGCCGGGAAGCTAGAGTAAGTAGTTCGC
CAGTTAATAGTTTGCGCAACGTTGTTGCCATTGCTACAGGCATCGTGGTGTCACGCTCGTCGTTTGGTAT
GGCTTCATTCAGCTCCGGTTCCCAACGATCAAGGCGAGTTACATGATCCCCCATGTTGTGCAAAAAAGCG
GTTAGCTCCTTCGGTCCTCCGATCGTTGTCAGAAGTAAGTTGGCCGCAGTGTTATCACTCATGGTTATGG
CAGCACTGCATAATTCTCTTACTGTCATGCCATCCGTAAGATGCTTTTCTGTGACTGGTGAGTACTCAAC
CAAGTCATTCTGAGAATAGTGTATGCGGCGACCGAGTTGCTCTTGCCCGGCGTCAATACGGGATAATACC
GCGCCACATAGCAGAACTTTAAAAGTGCTCATCATTGGAAAACGTTCTTCGGGGCGAAAACTCTCAAGGA
TCTTACCGCTGTTGAGATCCAGTTCGATGTAACCCACTCGTGCACCCAACTGATCTTCAGCATCTTTTAC
TTTCACCAGCGTTTCTGGGTGAGCAAAAACAGGAAGGCAAAATGCCGCAAAAAAGGGAATAAGGGCGACA
CGGAAATGTTGAATACTCATACTCTTCCTTTTTCAATATTATTGAAGCATTTATCAGGGTTATTGTCTCA
TGAGCGGATACATATTTGAATGTATTTAGAAAAATAAACAAATAGGGGTTCCGCGCACATTTCCCCGAAA
AGTGCCACCTAAATTGTAAGCGTTAATATTTTGTTAAAATTCGCGTTAAATTTTTGTTAAATCAGCTCAT
TTTTTAACCAATAGGCCGAAATCGGCAAAATCCCTTATAAATCAAAAGAATAGACCGAGATAGGGT
[37 nt withheld, positions 7487-7523]
AAAGAACGTGGACTCCAACGTCAAAGG
[49 nt withheld, positions 7551-7599]
T
[91 nt withheld, positions 7601-7691]
G
[124 nt withheld, positions 7693-7816]
CCCATTCGCCATTCAGGCTGCGCAACTGTTGGGAAGGGCGATCGGTGCGGGCCTCTTCGCTATTACGCCA
GCTGGCGAAAGGGGGATGTGCTGCAAGGCGATTAAGTTGGGTAACGCCAGGGTTTTCCCAGTCACGACGT
TGTAAAACGACGGCCAGTGAGCGCGCGTAATACGACTCACTATAGGGCGAATTGGGTACGTCCCTAGGCC
TCCAAAAAAGCCTCCTCACTACTTCTGGAATAGCTCAGAGGCCGAGGCGGCCTCGGCCTCTGCATAAAT
Features (pLannotate 1.2.2; 30 found; start..end, strand, type, name):
     63..84      -  rep_origin     SV40 ori (fragment): SV40 origin of replication
    103..224     -  polyA_signal   SV40 poly(A) signal: SV40 polyadenylation signal
    296..529     -  LTR            3' LTR (ΔU3): self-inactivating 3' long terminal repeat (LTR) from HIV-1
    531..614     -  CDS            nef (fragment): NEF_HV1Z2 - Experimental evidence at protein level: Swiss-Prot protein existence level 1. Extracellular Nef protein targets CD4(+) T-lymphocytes for apoptosis by interacting with CXCR4 surface receptors. From Human immunodeficiency virus type 1 group M subtype D (isolate Z2/CDC-Z34) (HIV-1).
    657..1256    -  CDS            PuroR: puromycin N-acetyltransferase; pac from Streptomyces alboniger; confers resistance to puromycin
   1278..1788    -  promoter       hPGK promoter: human phosphoglycerate kinase 1 promoter
   1837..1954    -  misc_feature   cPPT/CTS: central polypurine tract and central termination sequence of HIV-1
   1969..2742    -  CDS            TSC22D2 (fragment): T22D2_HUMAN - Also known as KIAA0669, TILZ4. Experimental evidence at protein level: Swiss-Prot protein existence level 1. From Homo sapiens (Human).
   2743..2763    -  CDS            FLAG (fragment): FLAG® epitope tag, followed by an enterokinase cleavage site
   2798..3001    -  promoter       CMV promoter: human cytomegalovirus (CMV) immediate early promoter
   3002..3136    -  enhancer       CMV enhancer (fragment): human cytomegalovirus immediate early enhancer; contains an 18-bp deletion relative to the standard CMV enhancer
   3127..3310    -  promoter       U6 promoter (fragment): RNA polymerase III promoter for human U6 snRNA
   3360..3460    -  CDS            Rev (fragment): human immunodeficiency virus 1 (HIV-1) Rev protein; rev; enhances nuclear export of unspliced and incompletely spliced viral mRNAs
   3837..4070    -  misc_feature   RRE: The Rev response element (RRE) of HIV-1 allows for Rev-dependent mRNA export from the nucleus to the cytoplasm.
   4216..4579    -  CDS            HIV-1 gag (fragment): gag protein from human immunodeficiency virus 1; gag
   4563..4688    -  misc_feature   HIV-1 Ψ: packaging signal of human immunodeficiency virus type 1
   4735..4915    -  LTR            5' LTR (truncated): truncated 5' long terminal repeat (LTR) from HIV-1
   4916..5142    -  promoter       RSV promoter: Rous sarcoma virus enhancer/promoter
   5170..5188    -  promoter       T3 promoter: promoter for bacteriophage T3 RNA polymerase
   5233..5249    -  protein_bind   lac operator: The lac repressor binds to the lac operator to inhibit transcription in E. coli. This inhibition can be relieved by adding lactose or isopropyl-β-D-thiogalactopyranoside (IPTG). lac repressor encoded by lacI
   5257..5287    -  promoter       lac promoter: promoter for the E. coli lac operon
   5302..5323    -  protein_bind   CAP binding site: CAP binding activates transcription in the presence of cAMP. E. coli catabolite activator protein
   5336..5428    -  CDS            lacI (fragment): lac repressor; lacI; The lac repressor binds to the lac operator to inhibit transcription in E. coli. This inhibition can be relieved by adding lactose or isopropyl-β-D-thiogalactopyranoside (IPTG).
   5611..6199    -  rep_origin     ori: high-copy-number ColE1/pMB1/pBR322/pUC origin of replication
   6370..7230    -  CDS            AmpR: β-lactamase; bla; confers resistance to ampicillin, carbenicillin, and related antibiotics
   7231..7335    -  promoter       AmpR promoter: bla
   7388..7816    -  rep_origin     f1 ori (sequence partly withheld): f1 bacteriophage origin of replication; arrow indicates direction of (+) strand synthesis
   7821..7976    -  CDS            lacZα (fragment): LacZα fragment of β-galactosidase; lacZ fragment
   7984..8002    +  promoter       T7 promoter: promoter for bacteriophage T7 RNA polymerase
   8023..63      -  rep_origin     SV40 ori (across the origin): SV40 origin of replication
