[The description below was written by a language model from this plasmid's Addgene catalogue record and pLannotate feature annotations shown in this document.]
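Description:
pLJM1-TSC22D2-Nterm-N-FLAG is a lentiviral mammalian expression plasmid built on the pLJM1 backbone, made to overexpress a truncated form of human TSC22D2 carrying an N-terminal FLAG epitope. In bacteria it is maintained through a high-copy ColE1/pUC-type origin and selected with ampicillin via the β-lactamase gene. An f1 origin, lac regulatory remnants, a lacZα fragment and T3/T7 promoters are cloning-vector leftovers.

The transfer cassette has the layout of a third-generation, self-inactivating HIV-1 vector. An RSV promoter fused to a truncated 5' LTR drives Tat-independent production of the genomic RNA, which carries the Ψ packaging signal with adjoining gag sequence and the Rev response element for nuclear export. The ΔU3 3' LTR, followed by an SV40 polyadenylation signal, disables LTR promoter activity after integration. Within the provirus, a CMV enhancer/promoter (next to a residual U6 promoter fragment) drives the FLAG-TSC22D2 open reading frame. The annotated TSC22D2 segment spans only about 770 nt, consistent with a partial coding sequence. The record calls it an "N-terminus truncation", and the name suggests the N-terminal portion is what is kept, but the exact residue boundaries are not stated. Downstream lie the cPPT/CTS element, which aids nuclear import of the preintegration complex, and a human PGK promoter driving puromycin N-acetyltransferase for selection of transduced cells.

The plasmid is intended for packaging into lentivirus, with helper plasmids supplied separately, or for direct transfection, giving stable puromycin-selectable expression of the FLAG-tagged fragment. The tag allows detection or affinity purification. The associated work concerns the TSC22D, WNK and NRBP gene families in cell volume regulation, so the construct likely serves domain-mapping experiments in that setting.
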