Addgene plasmid #222682: pLJM1-TSC22D2-Nterm-N-FLAG
Purpose: overexpressing N-terminus truncation of TSC22D2 with N-terminal FLAG
Depositing lab: Jason Moffat. Depositing organization: Hospital for Sick Children. Publication: The TSC22D, WNK, and NRBP gene families exhibit functional buffering and evolved with Metazoa for cell volume regulation. Xiao YX, Lee SY, Aguilera-Uribe M, Samson R, Au A, Khanna Y, Liu Z, Cheng R, Aulakh K, Wei J, Farias AG, Reilly T, Birkadze S, Habsid A, Brown KR, Chan K, Mero P, Huang JQ, Billmann M, Rahman M, Myers C, Andrews BJ, Youn JY, Yip CM, Rotin D, Derry WB, Forman-Kay JD, Moses AM, Pritisanac I, Gingras AC, Moffat J. Cell Rep. 2024 Jul 23;43(7):114417. doi: 10.1016/j.celrep.2024.114417. Epub 2024 Jul 8. PubMed 38980795.
Backbone
  Vector backbone: pLJM1
  Vector type: Mammalian Expression, Lentiviral
  Selectable markers: Puromycin
Growth in bacteria
  Bacterial resistance: Ampicillin, 100 μg/mL
  Growth temperature: 37°C
  Growth strain: NEB Stable
  Copy number: High Copy
Gene/Insert
  Gene/Insert name: TSC22D2
  Species: H. sapiens (human)
  Mutation: TSC22D2 N-terminus truncation
  Entrez Gene: TSC22D2 (a.k.a. TILZ4a, TILZ4b, TILZ4c)
  Tag / fusion protein: FLAG (N terminal on insert)
  Cloning method: Restriction Enzyme; 5′ cloning site Unknown (unknown if destroyed)
Terms and licenses: Academic/Nonprofit Terms; Industry Terms: Not Available to Industry
How to cite: pLJM1-TSC22D2-Nterm-N-FLAG was a gift from Jason Moffat (Addgene plasmid # 222682 ; http://n2t.net/addgene:222682 ; RRID:Addgene_222682)
